>Addgene plasmid #57883 | mKO2-MAPTau-C-10 | depositor partial sequence | sequence record 89035 | insert sequence
ACGTCAGATCCGCTAGCGCTACCGGTCGCCACCATGGTGAGTGTGATTAAACCAGAGATGAAGATGAGGT
ACTACATGGACGGCTCCGTCAATGGGCATGAGTTCACAATTGAAGGTGAAGGCACAGGCAGACCTTACGA
GGGACATCAAGAGATGACACTACGCGTCACAATGGCCGAGGGCGGGCCAATGCCTTTCGCGTTTGACTTA
GTGTCACACGTGTTCTGTTACGGCCACAGAGTATTTACTAAATATCCAGAAGAGATACCAGACTATTTCA
AACAAGCATTTCCTGAAGGCCTGTCATGGGAAAGGTCGTTGGAGTTCGAAGATGGTGGGTCCGCTTCAGT
CAGTGCGCATATAAGCCTTAGAGGAAACACCTTCTACCACAAATCCAAATTTACTGGGGTTAACTTTCCT
GCCGATGGTCCTATCATGCAAAACCAAAGTGTTGATTGGGAGCCATCAACCGAGAAAATTACTGCCAGCG
ACGGAGTTCTGAAGGGTGATGTTACGATGTACCTAAAACTTGAAGGAGGCGGCAATCACAAATGCCAAAT
GAAGACTACTTACAAGGCGGCAAAAGAGATTCTTGAAATGCCAGGAGACCATTACATCGGCCATCGCCTC
GTCAGGAAAACCGAAGGCAACATTACTGAGCAGGTAGAAGATGCAGTAGCTCATAGCTCCGGAAGCGGCG
GGTCCGGGAGCGGAAGCGCTGAGCCCCGCCAGGAGTTCGAAGTGATGGAAGATCACGCTGGGACGTACGG
GTTGGGGGACAGGAAAGATCAGGGGGGCTACACCATGCACCAAGACCAAGAGGGTGACACGGACGCTGGC
CTGAAAGCTGAAGAAGCAGGCATTGGAGACACCCCCAGCCTGGAAGACGAAGCTGCTGGTCACGTGACCC
AAGCTCGCATGGTCAGTAAAAGCAAAGACGGGACTGGAAGCGATGACAAAAAAGCCAAGGGGGCTGATGG
TAAAACGAAGATCGCCACACCGCGGGGAGCAGCCCCTCCAGGCCAGAAGGGCCAGGCCAACGCCACCAGG
ATTCCAGCAAAAACCCCGCCCGCTCCAAAGACACCACCCAGCTCTGGTGAACCTCCAAAATCAGGGGATC
GCAGCGGCTACAGCAGCCCCGGCTCCCCAGGCACTCCCGGCAGCCGCTCCCGCACCCCGTCCCTTCCAAC
CCCACCCACCCGGGAGCCCAAGAAGGTGGCAGTGGTCCGTACTCCACCCAAGTCGCCGTCTTCCGCCAAG
AGCCGCCTGCAGACAGCCCCCGTGCCCATGCCAGACCTGAAGAATGTCAAGTCCAAGATCGGCTCCACTG
AGAACCTGAAGCACCAGCCGGGAGGCGGGAAGGTGCAAATAGTCTACAAACCAGTTGACCTGAGCAAGGT
GACCTCCAAGTGTGGCTCATTAGGCAACATCCATCATAAACCAGGAGGTGGCCAGGTGGAAGTAAAATCT
GAGAAGCTTGACTTCAAGGACAGAGTCCAGTCGAAGATTGGGTCCCTGGACAATATCACCCACGTCCCTG
GCGGAGGAAATAAAAAGATTGAAACCCACAAGCTGACCTTCCGCGAGAACGCCAAAGCCAAGACAGACCA
CGGGGCGGAGATCGTGTACAAGTCGCCAGTGGTGTCTGGGGACACGTCTCCACGGCATCTCAGCAATGTC
TCCTCCACCGGCAGCATCGACATGGTAGACTCGCCCCAGCTCGCCACGCTAGCTGACGAGGTGTCTGCCT
CCCTGGCCAAGCAGGGTTTGTGAGGATCCACCGGATCTAGATAACTGATCATAATCAGCCATACCACATT
