[The description below was written by a language model from this plasmid's Addgene catalogue record.]
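Description:
mKO2-MAPTau-C-10 is a mammalian expression plasmid built on the mKO2-C1 backbone (about 4.75 kb without the insert), a C1-style fusion vector in which the fluorescent protein lies upstream of the cloning site so that the gene of interest is joined to its C-terminus. It is maintained in E. coli as a high-copy plasmid under kanamycin selection. It also carries a neomycin resistance marker, so transfected mammalian cells can be selected with G418, for instance to derive stable lines. The record does not include a feature table, so the origin of replication and other backbone elements are not itemised. The listed 3′ sequencing primer implies that an SV40 polyadenylation signal follows the expression cassette.

The payload is human MAPT, which encodes the microtubule-associated protein tau (the record cites a RefSeq transcript as the source), expressed from the constitutive CMV promoter. The orange fluorescent protein mKO2 (monomeric Kusabira Orange 2) is fused at the N-terminus of tau. The "C-10" in the name probably refers to the C-terminal placement of the insert relative to the fluorophore and a 10-residue linker, but the record does not state this, and the cloning method is listed as unknown.

Because tau binds along microtubules, the fusion protein serves as a fluorescent marker of the microtubule cytoskeleton. With excitation at 551 nm and emission at 565 nm, it is used to visualise microtubule organisation and dynamics in live or fixed cells. Its orange emission also allows it to be combined with green or far-red labels in multicolour imaging.
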