Addgene plasmid #57883: mKO2-MAPTau-C-10
Purpose: Localization: Microtubules, Excitation: 551, Emission: 565
Depositing lab: Michael Davidson. Depositing organization: Florida State University, Tallahassee.
Backbone
  Vector backbone: mKO2-C1
  Backbone size w/o insert (bp): 4750
  Vector type: Mammalian Expression
  Selectable markers: Neomycin (select with G418)
Growth in bacteria
  Bacterial resistance: Kanamycin, 50 μg/mL
  Growth temperature: 37°C
  Growth strain: DH5alpha
  Copy number: High Copy
Gene/Insert
  Gene/Insert name: MAPTau (alt name: NM_016841)
  Species: H. sapiens (human)
  GenBank ID: MAPTau
  Entrez Gene: MAPT (a.k.a. DDPAC, FTD1, FTDP-17, MAPTL, MSTD, MTBT1, MTBT2, PPND, PPP1R103, TAU, Tau-PHF6, tau-40)
  Promoter: CMV
  Tag / fusion protein: mKO2 (N terminal on backbone)
  Cloning method: Unknown
  Sequencing primers: 5′ CMV-F; 3′ SV40pA-R
Terms and licenses: Academic/Nonprofit Terms; Industry Terms: Not Available to Industry
Depositor comments: . Excitation = 551; Emission = 565
How to cite: mKO2-MAPTau-C-10 was a gift from Michael Davidson (Addgene plasmid # 57883 ; http://n2t.net/addgene:57883 ; RRID:Addgene_57883)
